Addgene plasmid #124024: ARB341
Purpose: Encodes TU with connectors LS R1 and an A4 insulator, and pEF1a expressing nuclear tagBFP
Depositing lab: Hana El-Samad. Depositing organization: University of California, San Francisco (UCSF). Publication: A Toolkit for Rapid Modular Construction of Biological Circuits in Mammalian Cells. Fonseca JP, Bonny AR, Kumar GR, Ng AH, Town J, Wu QC, Aslankoohi E, Chen SY, Dods G, Harrigan P, Osimiri LC, Kistler AL, El-Samad H. ACS Synth Biol. 2019 Nov 15;8(11):2593-2606. doi: 10.1021/acssynbio.9b00322. Epub 2019 Nov 5. PubMed 31686495.
Backbone
  Vector backbone: MTK678_001
  Vector type: Mammalian Expression
Growth in bacteria
  Bacterial resistance: Ampicillin, 100 μg/mL
  Growth temperature: 37°C
  Growth strain: DH5alpha
  Copy number: Unknown
Gene/Insert
  Gene/Insert name: LS-A4_EF1a-NLS::tagBFP-bgPA_R1
  Species: Synthetic
  Cloning method: Restriction Enzyme; 5′ cloning site unknown (unknown if destroyed); 3′ cloning site unknown (unknown if destroyed)
Terms and licenses: Academic/Nonprofit Terms; Industry Terms: Not Available to Industry
Depositor comments: Plasmid used to generate Fig .4a,b Please visit https://www.biorxiv.org/content/10.1101/506188v2 for BioRxiv preprint
How to cite: ARB341 was a gift from Hana El-Samad (Addgene plasmid # 124024 ; http://n2t.net/addgene:124024 ; RRID:Addgene_124024)
