[The description below was written by a language model from this plasmid's Addgene catalogue record and pLannotate feature annotations shown in this document.]
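Description:
ARB341 is a 4,573 nt mammalian expression plasmid built in the MTK678_001 backbone as part of a modular toolkit for assembling genetic circuits in mammalian cells. It carries a single transcriptional unit (TU) flanked by the assembly connectors LS and R1. In hierarchical cloning systems of this kind, such connectors define the position a unit takes when several are joined into a multi-gene construct. In bacteria the plasmid is maintained by a high-copy ColE1/pUC-type origin and selected through the β-lactamase gene (AmpR) under its own bla promoter, which confers ampicillin resistance. The annotated features include no mammalian selection marker, viral element or episomal origin.

The synthetic insert is named LS-A4_EF1a-NLS::tagBFP-bgPA_R1. The strong constitutive human EF-1α promoter drives TagBFP, a monomeric, rapidly maturing blue fluorescent protein, and the transcript ends at a bovine growth hormone polyadenylation signal. According to the record the reporter is fused to a nuclear localisation signal, so the blue fluorescence should concentrate in the nucleus. An A4 insulator element sits upstream of the promoter, presumably to buffer the unit from neighbouring sequences. The automated feature table does not pick out the NLS, the insulator or the connectors. These parts are known only from the catalogue description, and they may lie in the unannotated stretches between the origin and the promoter and around the TagBFP coding sequence.

The depositor notes that the plasmid was used to generate data for a figure in the toolkit's characterisation study. The record supports its use as a constitutive nuclear blue reporter, either on its own or as a unit for higher-order circuit assemblies. The cloning sites are not recorded.
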