Features (pLannotate 1.2.2; 6 found; start..end, strand, type, name):
    103..963     -  CDS            AmpR: β-lactamase; bla; confers resistance to ampicillin, carbenicillin, and related antibiotics
    964..1068    -  promoter       AmpR promoter: bla
   1171..1759    +  rep_origin     ori: high-copy-number ColE1/pMB1/pBR322/pUC origin of replication
   2227..3400    +  promoter       EF-1α promoter: strong constitutive promoter for human elongation factor EF-1α
   3450..4145    +  CDS            TagBFP: TagBFP is a basic (constitutively fluorescent) blue fluorescent protein published in 2008, derived from Entacmaea quadricolor. It is reported to be a very rapidly-maturing monomer with very low acid sensitivity.
   4172..4396    +  polyA_signal   bGH poly(A) signal: bovine growth hormone polyadenylation signal
>Addgene plasmid #124024 | ARB341 | addgene full sequence | sequence record 252472 | Addgene NGS Result
GCGGCCGCGATTATCAAAAAGGATCTTCACCTAGATCCTTTTAAATTAAAAATGAAGTTTTAAATCAATC
TAAAGTATATATGAGTAAACTTGGTCTGACAGTTACCAATGCTTAATCAGTGAGGCACCTATCTCAGCGA
TCTGTCTATTTCGTTCATCCATAGTTGCCTGACTCCCCGTCGTGTAGATAACTACGATACGGGAGGGCTT
ACCATCTGGCCCCAGTGCTGCAATGATACCGCGGGACCCACGCTCACCGGCTCCAGATTTATCAGCAATA
AACCAGCCAGCCGGAAGGGCCGAGCGCAGAAGTGGTCCTGCAACTTTATCCGCCTCCATCCAGTCTATTA
ATTGTTGCCGGGAAGCTAGAGTAAGTAGTTCGCCAGTTAATAGTTTGCGCAACGTTGTTGCCATTGCTAC
AGGCATCGTGGTGTCACGCTCGTCGTTTGGTATGGCTTCATTCAGCTCCGGTTCCCAACGATCAAGGCGA
GTTACATGATCCCCCATGTTGTGCAAAAAAGCGGTTAGCTCCTTCGGTCCTCCGATCGTTGTCAGAAGTA
AGTTGGCCGCAGTGTTATCACTCATGGTTATGGCAGCACTGCATAATTCTCTTACTGTCATGCCATCCGT
AAGATGCTTTTCTGTGACTGGTGAGTACTCAACCAAGTCATTCTGAGAATAGTGTATGCGGCGACCGAGT
TGCTCTTGCCCGGCGTCAATACGGGATAATACCGCGCCACATAGCAGAACTTTAAAAGTGCTCATCATTG
GAAAACGTTCTTCGGGGCGAAAACTCTCAAGGATCTTACCGCTGTTGAGATCCAGTTCGATGTAACCCAC
TCGTGCACCCAACTGATCTTCAGCATCTTTTACTTTCACCAGCGTTTCTGGGTGAGCAAAAACAGGAAGG
CAAAATGCCGCAAAAAAGGGAATAAGGGCGACACGGAAATGTTGAATACTCATACTCTTCCTTTTTCAAT
ATTATTGAAGCATTTATCAGGGTTATTGTCTCATGAGCGGATACATATTTGAATGTATTTAGAAAAATAA
ACAAATAGGGGTTCCGCGCACATTTCCCCGAAAAGTGCCACCTGTCATGACCAAAATCCCTTAACGTGAG
TTTTCGTTCCACTGAGCGTCAGACCCCGTAGAAAAGATCAAAGGATCTTCTTGAGATCCTTTTTTTCTGC
GCGTAATCTGCTGCTTGCAAACAAAAAAACCACCGCTACCAGCGGTGGTTTGTTTGCCGGATCAAGAGCT
ACCAACTCTTTTTCCGAAGGTAACTGGCTTCAGCAGAGCGCAGATACCAAATACTGTTCTTCTAGTGTAG
CCGTAGTTAGGCCACCACTTCAAGAACTCTGTAGCACCGCCTACATACCTCGCTCTGCTAATCCTGTTAC
CAGTGGCTGCTGCCAGTGGCGATAAGTCGTGTCTTACCGGGTTGGACTCAAGACGATAGTTACCGGATAA
GGCGCAGCGGTCGGGCTGAACGGGGGGTTCGTGCACACAGCCCAGCTTGGAGCGAACGACCTACACCGAA
CTGAGATACCTACAGCGTGAGCTATGAGAAAGCGCCACGCTTCCCGAAGGGAGAAAGGCGGACAGGTATC
CGGTAAGCGGCAGGGTCGGAACAGGAGAGCGCACGAGGGAGCTTCCAGGGGGAAACGCCTGGTATCTTTA
TAGTCCTGTCGGGTTTCGCCACCTCTGACTTGAGCGTCGATTTTTGTGATGCTCGTCAGGGGGGCGGAGC
CTATGGAAAAACGCCAGCAACGCGGCCTTTTTACGGTTCCTGGCCTTTTGCTGGCCTTTTGCTCACATGT
TCTTTCCTGCGTTATCCCCTGATTCTGTGGATAACCGTGCGGCCGCCCCTGAATTCGCATCTAGATGGTA
GAGCCACAAACAGCCGGTACAAGCAACGATCTCCAGGACCATCTGAATCATGCGCGGATGACACGAACTC
ACGACGGCGATCACAGACATTAACCCACAGTACAGACACTGCGACAACGTGGCAATTCGTCGCAATACCG
TCTCACTGAACTGGCCGATAATTGCAGACGAGGAGCATCGCCCTTCCCCGGCCCTCAGGTAAGAGGACCA
AATACCGTAGCCGTTTCCAATTTCAGTCCTTTAGCGCCACCTGGTGCTAACTACTCTATCACGCTTTTAT
CCAATAACTACCTTTGTAAATTTCCTTTCAAAAGTTCTGGCCGGGCGCGGTGGCAACGGTGCCCGTCAGT
GGGCAGAGCGCACATCGCCCACAGTCCCCGAGAAGTTGGGGGGAGGGGTCGGCAATTGAACCGGTGCCTA
GAGAAGGTGGCGCGGGGTAAACTGGGAAAGTGATGTCGTGTACTGGCTCCGCCTTTTTCCCGAGGGTGGG
GGAGAACCGTATATAAGTGCAGTAGTCGCCGTGAACGTTCTTTTTCGCAACGGGTTTGCCGCCAGAACAC
AGGTAAGTGCCGTGTGTGGTTCCCGCGGGCCTGGCCTCTTTACGGGTTATGGCCCTTGCGTGCCTTGAAT
TACTTCCACCTGGCTGCAGTACGTGATTCTTGATCCCGAGCTTCGGGTTGGAAGTGGGTGGGAGAGTTCG
AGGCCTTGCGCTTAAGGAGCCCCTTCGCCTCGTGCTTGAGTTGAGGCCTGGCCTGGGCGCTGGGGCCGCC
GCGTGCGAATCTGGTGGCACCTTCGCGCCTGTCTCGCTGCTTTCGATAAGTCTCTAGCCATTTAAAATTT
TTGATGACCTGCTGCGACGCTTTTTTTCTGGCAAGATAGTCTTGTAAATGCGGGCCAAGATCTGCACACT
GGTATTTCGGTTTTTGGGGCCGCGGGCGGCGACGGGGCCCGTGCGTCCCAGCGCACATGTTCGGCGAGGC
GGGGCCTGCGAGCGCGGCCACCGAGAATCGGACGGGGGTAGTCTCAAGCTGGCCGGCCTGCTCTGGTGCC
TGGCCTCGCGCCGCCGTGTATCGCCCCGCCCTGGGCGGCAAGGCTGGCCCGGTCGGCACCAGTTGCGTGA
GCGGAAAGATGGCCGCTTCCCGGCCCTGCTGCAGGGAGCTCAAAATGGAGGACGCGGCGCTCGGGAGAGC
GGGCGGGTGAGTCACCCACACAAAGGAAAAGGGCCTTTCCGTCCTCAGCCGTCGCTTCATGTGACTCCAC
GGAGTACCGGGCGCCGTCCAGGCACCTCGATTAGTTCTCGCGCTTTTGGAGTACGTCGTCTTTAGGTTGG
GGGGAGGGGTTTTATGCGATGGAGTTTCCCCACACTGAGTGGGTGGAGACTGAAGTTAGGCCAGCTTGGC
ACTTGATGTAATTCTCCTTGGAATTTGCCCTTTTTGAGTTTGGATCTTGGTTCATTCTCAAGCCTCAGAC
AGTGGTTCAAAGTTTTTTTCTTCCATTTCAGGTGTCGTGAGCTAGCCACTATGCCCAAGAAGAAGAGGAA
GGTGGAGGACGCCGGTTCTAGCGAGCTGATTAAGGAGAACATGCACATGAAGCTGTACATGGAGGGCACC
GTGGACAACCATCACTTCAAGTGCACATCCGAGGGCGAAGGCAAGCCCTACGAGGGCACCCAGACCATGA
GAATCAAGGTGGTCGAGGGCGGCCCTCTCCCCTTCGCCTTCGACATCCTGGCTACTAGCTTCCTCTACGG
CAGCAAGACCTTCATCAACCACACCCAGGGCATCCCCGACTTCTTCAAGCAGTCCTTCCCTGAGGGCTTC
ACATGGGAGAGAGTCACCACATACGAAGACGGGGGCGTGCTGACCGCTACCCAGGACACCAGCCTCCAGG
ACGGCTGCCTCATCTACAACGTCAAGATCAGAGGGGTGAACTTCACATCCAACGGCCCTGTGATGCAGAA
GAAAACACTCGGCTGGGAGGCCTTCACCGAAACGCTGTACCCCGCTGACGGCGGCCTGGAAGGCAGAAAC
GACATGGCCCTGAAGCTCGTGGGCGGGAGCCATCTGATCGCAAACATCAAGACCACATATAGATCCAAGA
AACCCGCTAAGAACCTCAAGATGCCTGGCGTCTACTATGTGGACTACAGACTGGAAAGAATCAAGGAGGC
CAACAACGAAACCTACGTCGAGCAGCACGAGGTGGCAGTGGCCAGATACTGCGACCTCCCTAGCAAACTG
GGGCACAAGCTTAATGGATCCTAACTCGAGCGACGCCTCGACTGTGCCTTCTAGTTGCCAGCCATCTGTT
GTTTGCCCCTCCCCCGTGCCTTCCTTGACCCTGGAAGGTGCCACTCCCACTGTCCTTTCCTAATAAAATG
AGGAAATTGCATCGCATTGTCTGAGTAGGTGTCATTCTATTCTGGGGGGTGGGGTGGGGCAGGACAGCAA
GGGGGAGGATTGGGAAGACAATAGCAGGCATGCTGGGGATGCGGTGGGCTCTATGGGCTGCCAATGAGAC
GACGGGGTCATCACGGCTCATCATGCGCCAAACAAATGTGTGCAATACACGCTCGGATGACTGCATGATG
ACCGCACTGACTGGGGACAGCAGATCCACCTAAGCCTGTGAGAGAAGCAGACACCCGACAGATCAAGGCA
GTTAACTAGTGCACTGCAGTACA
